>Addgene plasmid #133327 | pHBS1503 [IBB-GFP-mCherry3E]-[BFP-TDP43 WT] | addgene full sequence | sequence record 262084 | Addgene NGS Result
TTGTAACCATAAAGAGAAAGGCAGGATGATGACCAGGGTGTAGTTGTTTCTACCAATAAGAATATTTCCA
CGCCAGCCAGAATTTATATGCAGAAATATTCTACCTTATCATTTAATTATAACAATTGTTCTCTAAAACT
GTGCTGAAGTACAATATAATATACCCTGATTGCCTTGAAAAAAAAGTGATTAGAGAAAGTACTTACAATC
TGACAAATAAACAAAAGTGAATTTAAAAATTCGTTACAAATGCAAGCTAAAGTTTAACGAAAAAGTTACA
GAAAATGAAAAGAAAATAAGAGGAGACAATGGTTGTCAACAGAGTAGAAAGTGAAAGAAACAAAATTATC
ATGAGGGTCCATGGTGATACAAGGGACATCTTCCCATTCTAAACAACACCCTGAAAACTTTGCCCCCTCC
ATATAACATGAATTTTACAATAGCGAAAAAGAAAGAACAATCAAGGGTCCCCAAACTCACCCTGAAGTTC
TCAGCTCTAGAGGATCAACCACTTTGTACAAGAAAGCTGGGTCTACATTCCCCAGCCAGAAGACTTAGAA
TCCATGCTTGAGCCAAAGCCTCCATTAAAACCACTGCCCGACCCTGCATTGGATGCTGATCCCCAACCAA
TTGCTGCACCAGAATTAGAGCCACTATAAGAGTTATTTCCAGAACCGAAGGCCTGGTTTGGCTCCCTCTG
CATGTTGCCTTGGTTTTGGTTATTACCCGATGGGCCTGACTGGTTCTGCTGGCTGGCTAACATGCCCATC
ATACCCCAACTGCTCTGTAGTGCTGCCTGGGCGGCAGCCATCATGGCTGGATTAATGCTGAACGCACCAA
AGTTCATCCCACCACCCATATTACTACCTTGATTGTTTCCCAAACCAGCTCCACCCCCTCTGCTATTACC
AAATCCACCCTGATTCCCAAAGCCACCTGGATTACCACCAAATCTTCCACTTCTTTCTAACTGTCTATTG
CTATTGTGCTTAGGTTCGGCATTGGATATATGAACGCTGATTCCTTTAATGATCAAGTCCTCTCCACAAA
GAGACTGCGCAATCTGATCATCTGCAAATGTAACAAAGGCAAAGGCCCTGAATGGCTTGGGGATGAAGAC
ATCCATCACATCCCCGTACTGAGAGAAGAACTCCCGCAGCTCATCCTCAGTCATGTCCTCTGTACAGCGC
CCCACAAACACTTTTCTGCTTCTCAAAGGCTCATCTTGGCTTTGCTTAGAATTAGGAAGTTTGCAGTCAC
ACCATCGTCCATCTATCATATGTCGCTGTGACATTACTTTCACTTGTGTTTCATATTCCGTAAAACGAAC
AAAGCCAAACCCCTTTGAATGACCAGTCTTAAGATCTTTCTTGACCTGCACCATAAGAACTTCTCCAAAG
GTACTAAAATACTCTTTCAGGTCCTGTTCGGTTGTTTTCCATGGGAGACCCAACACTATTAAATCGGATG
TTTTCTGGACTGCTCTTTTCACTTTCACTGCTGATGAAGCATCTGTCTCATCCATTTTTCTTTTGTTATC
TTTTGGATAGTTGACAACATACACCAGATTTCCCCAGCCAGCATCTGGGGCATGCAGAATTCCTTCTACC
AGCCGGACACCTCTCATACACTGAGACACTGGATTCCTGTAGCGAAGCCCACACGCCCCTGGAAACTGGG
CTGTAACCGTGGAGAGCAGCACCGTCCCATCGTCTTCCGATGGTATTTCAATGGGCTCATCGTTCTCATC
TTCGGTTACCCGAATATATTCAGACATTCCGGAATTAAGCTTGTGCCCCAGTTTGCTAGGGAGGTCGCAG
TATCTGGCCACTGCCACCTCGTGCTGCTCGACGTAGGTCTCGTTGTTGGCCTCCTTGATTCTTTCCAGTC
TGTAGTCCACATAGTAGACGCCAGGCATCTTGAGGTTCTTAGCGGGTTTCTTGGATCTATATGTGGTCTT
GGCGTTTGCGATCAGATGGCTCCCGCCCACGAGCTTCAGGGCCATGTCGTTTCTGCCTTCCAGGCCGCCG
TCAGCGGGGTACAGCGTCTCGGTGAAGGCCTCCCAGCCGAGTGTTTTCTTCTGCATCACAGGGCCGTTGG
ATGTGAAGTTCACCCCTCTGATCTTGACGTTGTAGATGAGGCAGCCGTCCTGGAGGCTGGTGTCCTGGGT
AGCGGTCAGCACGCCCCCGTCTTCGTATGTGGTGACTCTCTCCCATGTGAAGCCCTCAGGGAAGGACTGC
TTGAAGAAGTCGGGGATGCCCTGGGTGTGGTTGATGAAGGTCTTGCTGCCGTAGAGGAAGCTAGTAGCCA
GGATGTCGAAGGCGAAGGGGAGAGGGCCGCCCTCGACCACCTTGATTCTCATGGTCTGGGTGCCCTCGTA
GGGCTTGCCTTCGCCCTCGGATGTGCACTTGAAGTGATGGTTGTCCACGGTGCCCTCCATGTACAGCTTC
ATGTGCATGTTCTCCTTAATCAGCTCGCTTCCCATGGTGGCACCGGTGGTAACGCGTCAGCTGACTAGAG
GATCCCTAGCGGATCTGACGGTTCACTAAACCAGCTCTGCTTATATAGACCTCCCACCGTACACGCCTAC
CGCCCATTTGCGTCAATGGGGCGGAGTTGTTACGACATTTTGGAAAGTCCCGTTGATTTTGGTGCCAAAA
CAAACTCCCATTGACGTCAATGGGGTGGAGACTTGGAAATCCCCGTGAGTCAAACCGCTATCCACGCCCA
TTGATGTACTGCCAAAACCGCATCACCATGGTAATAGCGATGACTAATACGTAGATGTACTGCCAAGTAG
GAAAGTCCCATAAGGTCATGTACTGGGCATAATGCCAGGCGGGCCATTTACCGTCATTGACGTCAATAGG
GGGCGTACTTGGCATATGATACACTTGATGTACTGCCAAGTGGGCAGTTTACCGTAAATACTCCACCCAT
TGACGTCAATGGAAAGTCCCTATTGGCGTTACTATGGGAACATACGTCATTATTGACGTCAATGGGCGGG
GGTCGTTGGGCGGTCAGCCAGGCGGGCCATTTACCGTAAGTTATGTAACGCGGAACTCCATATATGGGCT
ATGAACTAATGACCCCGTAATTGATTACTATTAATAACTACTCGAGTATGTCGAGGTGGCGTGTACGGTG
GGAGGCCTATATAAGCAGAGCTCGTTTAGTGAACCGTCAGATCGCCTGGAGAATTCACCGGTGCCACCAT
GGGATCCACCAACGAGAATGCTAATACACCAGCTGCCCGTCTTCACAGATTCAAGAACAAGGGAAAAGAC
AGTACAGAAATGAGGCGTCGCAGAATAGAGGTCAATGTGGAGCTGAGGAAAGCTAAGAAGGATGACCAGA
TGCTGAAGAGGAGAAATGTAAGCTCATTCCCTGATGATGGTACCAGTAAAGGAGAGGAACTATTTACAGG
TACTGTGCCTATCAAAGTCGAGCTGGACGGCGACGTAAACGGCCACAAGTTCAGCGTGCGTGGCGAGGGC
GAGGGCGATGCCACCGAGGGCAAGCTGACCCTGAAGTTCATCTGCACCACCGGCAAGCTGCCGGTGCCGT
GGCCGACCCTCGTGACCACCCTGACCTACGGCGTGCAGTGCTTCAGCCGCTACCCGGACCACATGAAGCG
TCACGACTTCTTCAAGTCCGCCATGCCGGAAGGCTACGTCCAGGAGCGCACCATCGAGTTCAAGGACGAC
GGCACCTACAAGACCCGCGCGGAGGTGAAGTTCGAGGGCGACACCCTGGTGAACCGCATCGAGCTGAAGG
GCAACGACTTCAAGGAGGACGGCAACATCCTGGGTCACAAGCTGGAGTACAACCACAACAGCCACAACGT
CCGTATCGAAGCCGACAAGCAGAAGAACGGCATCAAGGCTAACTTCAAGATCCGCCACAACGTTGAGGAC
GGCAGCCAGCAGGAAGCCGACCACAAACAGCAGAACACCCCGATCGGCGACGGCCCGGTGCGCCTGCCGG
ACAACCACTATCTGAGCACCCAGACCACGCTGAGCAAAGACCCGAACGAGAAGCGCGATCACATGGTCCT
GAAGGAGTTCGTGACGGCAGCCGGTATCACTAAAGGTGAAGATGAAAGTGGAGGCACCGGAACCAGCAAG
GGCGAGGAGGATAACATGGCCATCATCAAGGAGTTCATGCGCTTCAAGGTGCACATGGAGGGCTCCGTGA
ACGGCCACGAGTTCGAGATCGAGGGCGAGGGCGAGGTGAGTATGGTACATAAAACAAGCATCTATTGAAA
ATATCTGACAAACTCATCTTTTATTTTTGATGTGTGTGTGTGTGTGTGTGTGTGTGTTTTTTTTTAACAG
GGATTTGGGGAATTATTTGAGAAAGCAAAACAAAACAATAACAATAGAAAAACTTCTAATGGTGATGACA
GCCTCTTCTTCAGTAATTTCTCACTTCTTGGTACTCCTGTCCTGAAAGATATTAATTTCAAGATAGAAAG
AGGACAGTTGTTGGCGGTTGCTGGATCCACTGGAGCAGGCAAGGTAGTTCTTTTGTTCTTCACTATTAAG
AACTTAATTTGGTGTCCATGTCTCTTTTTTTTTCTAGTTTGTAGTGCTGGAAGGTATTTTTGGAGAAATT
CTTACATGAGCATTAGGAGAATGTATGGGTGTAGTGTCTTGTATAATAGAAATTGTTCCACTGATAATTT
ACTCTAGTTTTTTATTTCCTCATATTATTTTCAGTGGCTTTTTCTTCCACATCTTTATATTTTGCACCAC
ATTCAACACTGTATCTTGCACATGGCGAGCATGCCCTTTCCTTTTTTTTCCTCAGGGCCGCCCCTACGAG
GGCACCCAGACCGCCAAGCTGAAGGTGACCAAGGGTGGCCCCCTGCCCTTCGCCTGGGACATCCTGTCCC
CTCAGTTCATGTACGGCTCCAAGGCCTACGTGAAGCACCCCGCCGACATCCCCGACTACTTGAAGCTGTC
CTTCCCCGAGGGCTTCAAGTGGGAGCGCGTGATGAACTTCGAGGACGGCGGCGTGGTGACCGTGACCCAG
GACTCCTCCCTGCAGGACGGCGAGTTCATCTACAAGGTGAAGCTGCGCGGCACCAACTTCCCCTCCGACG
GCCCCGTAATGCAGAAGAAGACCATGGGCTGGGAGGCCTCCTCCGAGCGGATGTACCCCGAGGACGGCGC
CCTGAAGGGCGAGATCAAGCAGAGGCTGAAGCTGAAGGACGGCGGCCACTACGACGCTGAGGTCAAGACC
ACCTACAAGGCCAAGAAGCCCGTGCAGCTGCCCGGCGCCTACAACGTCAACATCAAGTTGGACATCACCT
CCCACAACGAGGACTACACCATCGTGGAACAGTACGAACGCGCCGAGGGCCGCCACTCCACCGGCGGCAT
GGACGAGCTGTACAAGTAAGCTATCTAGACCCAGCTTTCTTGTACAAAGTGATTGATCCTCTCGACTCTA
GACTGAGAACTTCAGGGTGAGTTTGGGGACCCTTGATTGTTCTTTCTTTTTCGCTATTGTAAAATTCATG
TTATATGGAGGGGGCAAAGTTTTCAGGGTGTTGTTTAGAATGGGAAGATGTCCCTTGTATCACCATGGAC
CCTCATGATAATTTTGTTTCTTTCACTTTCTACTCTGTTGACAACCATTGTCTCCTCTTATTTTCTTTTC
ATTTTCTGTAACTTTTTCGTTAAACTTTAGCTTGCATTTGTAACGAATTTTTAAATTCACTTTTGTTTAT
TTGTCAGATTGTAAGTACTTTCTCTAATCACTTTTTTTTCAAGGCAATCAGGGTATATTATATTGTACTT
CAGCACAGTTTTAGAGAACAATTGTTATAATTAAATGATAAGGTAGAATATTTCTGCATATAAATTCTGG
CTGGCGTGGAAATATTCTTATTGGTAGAAACAACTACACCCTGGTCATCATCCTGCCTTTCTCTTTATGG
TTACAATGATATACACTGTTTGAGATGAGGATAAAATACTCTGAGTCCAAACCGGGCCCCTCTGCTAACC
ATGTTCATGCCTTCTTCTCTTTCCTACAGCTCCTGGGCAACGTGCTGGTTGTTGTGCTGTCTCATCATTT
TGGCAAAGAATTCACTCCTCAGGTGCAGGCTGCCTATCAGAAGGTGGTGGCTGGTGTGGCCAATGCCCTG
GCTCACAAATACCACTGAGATCTTTTTCCCTCTGCCAAAAATTATGGGGACATCATGAAGCCCCTTGAGC
ATCTGACTTCTGGCTAATAAAGGAAATTTATTTTCATTGCAATAGTGTGTTGGAATTTTTTGTGTCTCTC
ACTCGGAAGGACATATGGGAGGGCAAATCATTTAAAACATCAGAATGAGTATTTGGTTTAGAGTTTGGCA
ACATATGCCCATATGCTGGCTGCCATGAACAAAGGTTGGCTATAAAGAGGTCATCAGTATATGAAACAGC
CCCCTGCTGTCCATTCCTTATTCCATAGAAAAGCCTTGACTTGAGGTTAGATTTTTTTTATATTTTGTTT
TGTGTTATTTTTTTCTTTAACATCCCTAAAATTTTCCTTACATGTTTTACTAGCCAGATTTTTCCTCCTC
TCCTGACTACTCCCAGTCATAGCTGTCCCTCTTCTCTTATGGAGATCCCTCGACTGCATTAATGAATCGG
CCAACGCGCGGGGAGAGGCGGTTTGCGTATTGGGCGCTCTTCCGCTTCCTCGCTCACTGACTCGCTGCGC
TCGGTCGTTCGGCTGCGGCGAGCGGTATCAGCTCACTCAAAGGCGGTAATACGGTTATCCACAGAATCAG
GGGATAACGCAGGAAAGAACATGTGAGCAAAAGGCCAGCAAAAGGCCAGGAACCGTAAAAAGGCCGCGTT
GCTGGCGTTTTTCCATAGGCTCCGCCCCCCTGACGAGCATCACAAAAATCGACGCTCAAGTCAGAGGTGG
CGAAACCCGACAGGACTATAAAGATACCAGGCGTTTCCCCCTGGAAGCTCCCTCGTGCGCTCTCCTGTTC
CGACCCTGCCGCTTACCGGATACCTGTCCGCCTTTCTCCCTTCGGGAAGCGTGGCGCTTTCTCATAGCTC
ACGCTGTAGGTATCTCAGTTCGGTGTAGGTCGTTCGCTCCAAGCTGGGCTGTGTGCACGAACCCCCCGTT
CAGCCCGACCGCTGCGCCTTATCCGGTAACTATCGTCTTGAGTCCAACCCGGTAAGACACGACTTATCGC
CACTGGCAGCAGCCACTGGTAACAGGATTAGCAGAGCGAGGTATGTAGGCGGTGCTACAGAGTTCTTGAA
GTGGTGGCCTAACTACGGCTACACTAGAAGAACAGTATTTGGTATCTGCGCTCTGCTGAAGCCAGTTACC
TTCGGAAAAAGAGTTGGTAGCTCTTGATCCGGCAAACAAACCACCGCTGGTAGCGGTGGTTTTTTTGTTT
GCAAGCAGCAGATTACGCGCAGAAAAAAAGGATCTCAAGAAGATCCTTTGATCTTTTCTACGGGGTCTGA
CGCTCAGTGGAACGAAAACTCACGTTAAGGGATTTTGGTCATGAGATTATCAAAAAGGATCTTCACCTAG
ATCCTTTTAAATTAAAAATGAAGTTTTAAATCAATCTAAAGTATATATGAGTAAACTTGGTCTGACAGTT
ACCAATGCTTAATCAGTGAGGCACCTATCTCAGCGATCTGTCTATTTCGTTCATCCATAGTTGCCTGACT
CCCCGTCGTGTAGATAACTACGATACGGGAGGGCTTACCATCTGGCCCCAGTGCTGCAATGATACCGCGA
GACCCACGCTCACCGGCTCCAGATTTATCAGCAATAAACCAGCCAGCCGGAAGGGCCGAGCGCAGAAGTG
GTCCTGCAACTTTATCCGCCTCCATCCAGTCTATTAATTGTTGCCGGGAAGCTAGAGTAAGTAGTTCGCC
AGTTAATAGTTTGCGCAACGTTGTTGCCATTGCTACAGGCATCGTGGTGTCACGCTCGTCGTTTGGTATG
GCTTCATTCAGCTCCGGTTCCCAACGATCAAGGCGAGTTACATGATCCCCCATGTTGTGCAAAAAAGCGG
TTAGCTCCTTCGGTCCTCCGATCGTTGTCAGAAGTAAGTTGGCCGCAGTGTTATCACTCATGGTTATGGC
AGCACTGCATAATTCTCTTACTGTCATGCCATCCGTAAGATGCTTTTCTGTGACTGGTGAGTACTCAACC
AAGTCATTCTGAGAATAGTGTATGCGGCGACCGAGTTGCTCTTGCCCGGCGTCAACACGGGATAATACCG
CGCCACATAGCAGAACTTTAAAAGTGCTCATCATTGGAAAACGTTCTTCGGGGCGAAAACTCTCAAGGAT
CTTACCGCTGTTGAGATCCAGTTCGATGTAACCCACTCGTGCACCCAACTGATCTTCAGCATCTTTTACT
TTCACCAGCGTTTCTGGGTGAGCAAAAACAGGAAGGCAAAATGCCGCAAAAAAGGGAATAAGGGCGACAC
GGAAATGTTGAATACTCATACTCTTCCTTTTTCAATATTATTGAAGCATTTATCAGGGTTATTGTCTCAT
GAGCGGATACATATTTGAATGTATTTAGAAAAATAAACAAATAGGGGTTCCGCGCACATTTCCCCGAAAA
GTGCCACCTGACGTCTAAGAAACCATTATTATCATGACATTAACCTATAAAAATAGGCGTATCACGAGGC
CCTTTCGTCTTCACTCGACGCGGCCAGCTTGGTCGAGCTGGATACTTCCCGTCCGCCAGGGGGACATGCC
GGCGATGCTGAAGGTCGCGCGCATTCCCGATGAAGAGGCCGGTTACCGCCTGTTGACCTGGTGGGACGGG
CAGGGCGCCGAGTTCATAAGAGAAGAGGGACAGCTATGACTGGGAGTAGTCAGGAGAGGAGGAAAAATCT
GGCTAGTAAAACATGTAAGGAAAATTTTAGGGATGTTAAAGAAAAAAATAACACAAAACAAAATATAAAA
AAAATCTAACCTCAAGTCAAGGCTTTTCTATGGAATAAGGAATGGACAGCAGGGGGCTGTTTCATATACT
GATGACCTCTTTATAGCCAACCTTTGTTCATGGCAGCCAGCATATGGGCATATGTTGCCAAACTCTAAAC
CAAATACTCATTCTGATGTTTTAAATGATTTGCCCTCCCATATGTCCTTCCGAGTGAGAGACACAAAAAA
TTCCAACACACTATTGCAATGAAAATAAATTTCCTTTATTAGCCAGAAGTCAGATGCTCAAGGGGCTTCA
TGATGTCCCCATAATTTTTGGCAGAGGGAAAAAGATCTCAGTGGTATTTGTGAGCCAGGGCATTGGCCAC
ACCAGCCACCACCTTCTGATAGGCAGCCTGCACCTGAGGAGTGAATTCTTTGCCAAAATGATGAGACAGC
ACAACAACCAGCACGTTGCCCAGGAGCTGTAGGAAAGAGAAGAAGGCATGAACATGGTTAGCAGAGGGGC
CCGGTTTGGACTCAGAGTATTTTATCCTCATCTCAAACAGTGTATATCA
Features (pLannotate 1.2.2; 23 found; start..end, strand, type, name):
    508..532     +  protein_bind   attB2: mutant version of attB; recombination site for the Gateway® BP reaction BP Clonase™
    536..1777    -  CDS            TARDBP: TADBP_HUMAN - Also known as TDP43. Experimental evidence at protein level: Swiss-Prot protein existence level 1. RNA-binding protein that is involved in various steps of RNA biogenesis and processing (PubMed:23519609). Preferentially binds, via its two RNA recognition motifs RRM1 and RRM2, to GU-repeats on RNA molecules predominantly localized within long introns and in the 3'UTR of mRNAs (PubMed:23519609, PubMed:24240615, PubMed:24464995). In turn, regulates the splicing of many non-coding and protein-coding RNAs including proteins involved in neuronal survival, as well as mRNAs that encode p
   1784..2479    -  CDS            TagBFP: TagBFP is a basic (constitutively fluorescent) blue fluorescent protein published in 2008, derived from Entacmaea quadricolor. It is reported to be a very rapidly-maturing monomer with very low acid sensitivity.
   2553..2756    -  promoter       CMV promoter: human cytomegalovirus (CMV) immediate early promoter
   2757..3060    -  enhancer       CMV enhancer: human cytomegalovirus immediate early enhancer
   3138..3172    +  promoter       minimal CMV promoter (fragment): human cytomegalovirus (CMV) immediate early promoter
   3225..3419    +  CDS            KPNA2 (fragment): IMA1_HUMAN - Also known as RCH1, SRP1. Experimental evidence at protein level: Swiss-Prot protein existence level 1. Functions in nuclear protein import as an adapter protein for nuclear receptor KPNB1. Binds specifically and directly to substrates containing either a simple or bipartite NLS motif. Docking of the importin/substrate complex to the nuclear pore complex (NPC) is mediated by KPNB1 through binding to nucleoporin FxFG repeats and the complex is subsequently translocated through the pore by an energy requiring, Ran-dependent mechanism. At the nucleoplasmic side of the NPC, Ran binds
   3405..4106    +  CDS            Superfolder GFP: Superfolder GFP is a basic (constitutively fluorescent) green fluorescent protein published in 2005, derived from Aequorea victoria. It is reported to be a very rapidly-maturing weak dimer.
   4125..4236    +  CDS            mCherry (fragment): monomeric derivative of DsRed fluorescent protein (Shaner et al., 2004) mammalian codon-optimized
   4329..4535    +  CDS            CFTR (fragment): CFTR_HUMAN - Also known as ABCC7. Experimental evidence at protein level: Swiss-Prot protein existence level 1. Epithelial ion channel that plays an important role in the regulation of epithelial ion and water transport and fluid homeostasis (PubMed:26823428). Mediates the transport of chloride ions across the cell membrane (PubMed:10792060, PubMed:11524016, PubMed:11707463, PubMed:12519745, PubMed:15010471, PubMed:12588899, PubMed:17036051, PubMed:19398555, PubMed:19621064, PubMed:22178883, PubMed:25330774, PubMed:1712898, PubMed:8910473, PubMed:9804160, PubMed:12529365, PubMed:17182731, PubM
   4814..5408    +  CDS            mCherry (fragment): monomeric derivative of DsRed fluorescent protein (Shaner et al., 2004) mammalian codon-optimized
   5419..5441    -  protein_bind   attB2 (fragment): mutant version of attB; recombination site for the Gateway® BP reaction BP Clonase™
   5477..6049    +  intron         β-globin intron: intron from rabbit β-globin gene
   6053..6175    +  CDS            HBB: HBB_COLGU - Experimental evidence at transcript level: Swiss-Prot protein existence level 2. Involved in oxygen transport from the lung to the various peripheral tissues. From Colobus guereza (Mantled guereza) (Eastern black-and-white colobus monkey).
   6246..6301    +  polyA_signal   β-globin poly(A) signal: rabbit β-globin polyadenylation signal (Gil and Proudfoot, 1987)
   6634..6687    -  CDS            lacI (fragment): lac repressor; lacI; The lac repressor binds to the lac operator to inhibit transcription in E. coli. This inhibition can be relieved by adding lactose or isopropyl-β-D-thiogalactopyranoside (IPTG).
   6870..7458    -  rep_origin     ori: high-copy-number ColE1/pMB1/pBR322/pUC origin of replication
   7629..8489    -  CDS            AmpR: β-lactamase; bla; confers resistance to ampicillin, carbenicillin, and related antibiotics
   8490..8594    -  promoter       AmpR promoter: bla
   8713..8829    +  CDS            str (fragment): STR_KLEPN - Protein inferred from homology: Swiss-Prot protein existence level 3. The aminoglycoside phosphotransferases achieve inactivation of their antibiotic substrates by phosphorylation. From Klebsiella pneumoniae.
   9155..9210    -  polyA_signal   β-globin poly(A) signal: rabbit β-globin polyadenylation signal (Gil and Proudfoot, 1987)
   9281..9403    -  CDS            HBB: HBB_COLGU - Experimental evidence at transcript level: Swiss-Prot protein existence level 2. Involved in oxygen transport from the lung to the various peripheral tissues. From Colobus guereza (Mantled guereza) (Eastern black-and-white colobus monkey).
   9407..480     -  intron         β-globin intron (across the origin): intron from rabbit β-globin gene
