[The description below was written by a language model from this plasmid's Addgene catalogue record and pLannotate feature annotations shown in this document.]
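Description:
pHBS1503 [IBB-GFP-mCherry3E]-[BFP-TDP43 WT] is a 9.5 kb mammalian expression plasmid built on the bidirectional pBI backbone. It is propagated in E. coli at high copy through a ColE1/pUC-type origin and selected with ampicillin via the AmpR (β-lactamase) cassette. No mammalian selection marker is annotated, so the plasmid appears suited to transient transfection. Two divergent transcription units share a central regulatory region. This region comprises a CMV enhancer with a full CMV promoter facing one way and a minimal CMV promoter fragment facing the other. Each unit ends in a rabbit β-globin intron, a short β-globin exon remnant and a β-globin poly(A) signal. Gateway attB2-like sites flank the inserts as cloning scars.

One arm expresses human TDP-43 (TARDBP) fused at its N-terminus to TagBFP. The catalogue labels the insert "TARDBP mutant", but it records no mutation and the name specifies wild type, so this is evidently the wild-type member of a variant series. The opposite arm encodes the splicing reporter. It carries an importin-β-binding (IBB) domain fragment from KPNA2 that directs nuclear import, followed by superfolder GFP and an mCherry coding sequence split into two fragments by a segment containing CFTR sequence. The record does not spell out the readout. The layout suggests that the CFTR-derived region acts as a TDP-43-responsive exon. Its inclusion or skipping would then determine whether intact mCherry is made, with GFP reporting expression of the reporter and BFP reporting TDP-43 level in the same cell. The stated purpose is to test how TDP-43 sequence affects its splicing activity, in a study of whether phase-separation-deficient TDP-43 remains functional in splicing.
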