Addgene plasmid #133327: pHBS1503 [IBB-GFP-mCherry3E]-[BFP-TDP43 WT]
Purpose: To test the effect of sequence on TDP43 splicing activity
Depositing lab: Rajat Rohatgi. Depositing organization: Stanford University. Publication: Phase separation-deficient TDP43 remains functional in splicing. Schmidt HB, Barreau A, Rohatgi R. Nat Commun. 2019 Oct 25;10(1):4890. doi: 10.1038/s41467-019-12740-2. PubMed 31653829.
Backbone
  Vector backbone: pBI
  Vector type: Mammalian Expression
Growth in bacteria
  Bacterial resistance: Ampicillin, 100 μg/mL
  Growth temperature: 37°C
  Growth strain: DH5alpha
  Copy number: High Copy
Gene/Insert
  Gene/Insert name: TARDBP mutant
  Species: H. sapiens (human)
  Mutation: None
  Entrez Gene: TARDBP (a.k.a. ALS10, TDP-43)
  Cloning method: Gibson Cloning
Terms and licenses: Academic/Nonprofit Terms; Industry Terms: Not Available to Industry
Depositor comments: Please visit https://www.biorxiv.org/content/10.1101/548339v1 for bioRxiv preprint.
How to cite: pHBS1503 [IBB-GFP-mCherry3E]-[BFP-TDP43 WT] was a gift from Rajat Rohatgi (Addgene plasmid # 133327 ; http://n2t.net/addgene:133327 ; RRID:Addgene_133327)
